>Addgene plasmid #232142 | pME-zdgat2-CDS-FLAG | addgene full sequence | sequence record 459813 | Addgene NGS Result
CCCGGCGGATTTGTCCTACTCAGGAGAGCGTTCACCGACAAACAACAGATAAAACGAAAGGCCCAGTCTT
CCGACTGAGCCTTTCGTTTTATTTGATGCCTGGCAGTTCCCTACTCTCGCGTTAACGCTAGCATGGATGT
TTTCCCAGTCACGACGTTGTAAAACGACGGCCAGTCTTAAGCTCGGGCCCCAAATAATGATTTTATTTTG
ACTGATAGTGACCTGTTCGTTGCAACAAATTGATGAGCAATGCTTTTTTATAATGCCAACTTTGTACAAA
AAAGCAGGCTCCGCAAACATGAAGACCATACTTGCTGCATATTCCGGTGTCAAAAAGGGCTCGGGCTCCA
GCATCCTCTCTGCCTTACACGACCTGCCCACCGTCCCGTGGCTGACCCGATCCAAAATGGTGAAGCATCT
GCAGGTGATCTCCGTGCTGCAGTTTATCATGACATTTCTTACCATGGGCATTGCTTGCTCTTTGCTGCTG
ATGTACATGTTTTGCACAGACTTCTGGGTCATTTCTGTGCTTTACGTTGCCTGGCTTATCTATGACTGGA
ACACCCCTGGACAAGGAGGCCGCAGATCGACCTGGGTGAGAGACTGGACTGTGTGGAAATACATGAGAGA
CTATTTTCCCATAAGACTCATCAAGACGCATAACCTGCTTCCCAGCCGAAACTACATTTTTGGCTACCAC
CCTCATGGCATCTTGTGTTTTGGGGCTTTTTGTAACTTCGGGACAGAAGCCACAGGATTCACCAAGGTGT
TCCCAGGAATCAAGCCATCTCTGGCCACATTGGCTGGAAATTTTCGCCTGCCCATGTTCAGGGAATACCT
GATGTGCGGAGGAATCTGCCCAGTAAACCGAAACTCTATCGACTACCTCCTGTCCAGTAACGGCACAGGC
AACGCTGTGGTCATCGTGATCGGAGGAGCCGCAGAATCCCTGGACTGTGCACCAGGAAGAAACTCTGTCA
TGCTGAAAAAACGCAAAGGCTTTGTGAAACTGGCTCTAAAGCAAGGTGCGGATCTGGTGCCAGTTTACTC
CTTTGGGGAGAATGAGGTTTACAAACAGCTGATTTTTGAAGAAGGGTCTTGGTGGCGTACAATTCAGAGG
AAACTTCAGAAGTTTTTAGGCTTTGCCCCTTGTTTGTTTCATGGCTGTGGACTGTTTTTCCCAGAGTCCT
GGGGTCTGGTGCCTTACTGCAAACCTATCACTACAGTTGTTGGTGAACCTATCACTGTGCCAAAGATAGA
GGAGCCGACTCAGGACGTCATAGACATGTACCACGCCATGTACATCAGGTCCCTAAAGTCTCTCTTTGAC
AATTACAAGACCCGCTTCGGTCTGAATGAGAGCGATACCCTTATCATTCACGACTATAAAGACGATGATG
ACAAATGAGACCCAGCTTTCTTGTACAAAGTTGGCATTATAAGAAAGCATTGCTTATCAATTTGTTGCAA
CGAACAGGTCACTATCAGTCAAAATAAAATCATTATTTGCCATCCAGCTGATATCCCCTATAGTGAGTCG
TATTACATGGTCATAGCTGTTTCCTGGCAGCTCTGGCCCGTGTCTCAAAATCTCTGATGTTACATTGCAC
AAGATAAAAATATATCATCATGAACAATAAAACTGTCTGCTTACATAAACAGTAATACAAGGGGTGTTAT
GAGCCATATTCAACGGGAAACGTCGAGGCCGCGATTAAATTCCAACATGGATGCTGATTTATATGGGTAT
AAATGGGCTCGCGATAATGTCGGGCAATCAGGTGCGACAATCTATCGCTTGTATGGGAAGCCCGATGCGC
CAGAGTTGTTTCTGAAACATGGCAAAGGTAGCGTTGCCAATGATGTTACAGATGAGATGGTCAGACTAAA
CTGGCTGACGGAATTTATGCCTCTTCCGACCATCAAGCATTTTATCCGTACTCCTGATGATGCATGGTTA
CTCACCACTGCGATCCCCGGAAAAACAGCATTCCAGGTATTAGAAGAATATCCTGATTCAGGTGAAAATA
TTGTTGATGCGCTGGCAGTGTTCCTGCGCCGGTTGCATTCGATTCCTGTTTGTAATTGTCCTTTTAACAG
CGATCGCGTATTTCGTCTCGCTCAGGCGCAATCACGAATGAATAACGGTTTGGTTGATGCGAGTGATTTT
GATGACGAGCGTAATGGCTGGCCTGTTGAACAAGTCTGGAAAGAAATGCATAAACTTTTGCCATTCTCAC
CGGATTCAGTCGTCACTCATGGTGATTTCTCACTTGATAACCTTATTTTTGACGAGGGGAAATTAATAGG
TTGTATTGATGTTGGACGAGTCGGAATCGCAGACCGATACCAGGATCTTGCCATCCTATGGAACTGCCTC
GGTGAGTTTTCTCCTTCATTACAGAAACGGCTTTTTCAAAAATATGGTATTGATAATCCTGATATGAATA
AATTGCAGTTTCATTTGATGCTCGATGAGTTTTTCTAATCAGAATTGGTTAATTGGTTGTAACACTGGCA
GAGCATTACGCTGACTTGACGGGACGGCGCAAGCTCATGACCAAAATCCCTTAACGTGAGTTACGCGTCG
TTCCACTGAGCGTCAGACCCCGTAGAAAAGATCAAAGGATCTTCTTGAGATCCTTTTTTTCTGCGCGTAA
TCTGCTGCTTGCAAACAAAAAAACCACCGCTACCAGCGGTGGTTTGTTTGCCGGATCAAGAGCTACCAAC
TCTTTTTCCGAAGGTAACTGGCTTCAGCAGAGCGCAGATACCAAATACTGTTCTTCTAGTGTAGCCGTAG
TTAGGCCACCACTTCAAGAACTCTGTAGCACCGCCTACATACCTCGCTCTGCTAATCCTGTTACCAGTGG
CTGCTGCCAGTGGCGATAAGTCGTGTCTTACCGGGTTGGACTCAAGACGATAGTTACCGGATAAGGCGCA
GCGGTCGGGCTGAACGGGGGGTTCGTGCACACAGCCCAGCTTGGAGCGAACGACCTACACCGAACTGAGA
TACCTACAGCGTGAGCTATGAGAAAGCGCCACGCTTCCCGAAGGGAGAAAGGCGGACAGGTATCCGGTAA
GCGGCAGGGTCGGAACAGGAGAGCGCACGAGGGAGCTTCCAGGGGGAAACGCCTGGTATCTTTATAGTCC
TGTCGGGTTTCGCCACCTCTGACTTGAGCGTCGATTTTTGTGATGCTCGTCAGGGGGGCGGAGCCTATGG
AAAAACGCCAGCAACGCGGCCTTTTTACGGTTCCTGGCCTTTTGCTGGCCTTTTGCTCACATGTTCTTTC
CTGCGTTATCCCCTGATTCTGTGGATAACCGTATTACCGCCTTTGAGTGAGCTGATACCGCTCGCCGCAG
CCGAACGACCGAGCGCAGCGAGTCAGTGAGCGAGGAAGCGGAAGAGCGCCCAATACGCAAACCGCCTCTC
CCCGCGCGTTGGCCGATTCATTAATGCAGCTGGCACGACAGGTTTCCCGACTGGAAAGCGGGCAGTGAGC
GCAACGCAATTAATACGCGTACCGCTAGCCAGGAAGAGTTTGTAGAAACGCAAAAAGGCCATCCGTCAGG
ATGGCCTTCTGCTTAGTTTGATGCCTGGCAGTTTATGGCGGGCGTCCTGCCCGCCACCCTCCGGGCCGTT
GCTTCACAACGTTCAAATCCGCT
Features (pLannotate 1.2.2; 11 found; start..end, strand, type, name):
     49..92      +  terminator     rrnB T1 terminator: Escherichia coli rrnB; transcription terminator T1 from the E. coli rrnB gene
    139..175     -  CDS            lacZα (fragment): LacZα fragment of β-galactosidase; lacZ fragment
    191..290     +  protein_bind   attL1: mutant version of attL; recombination site for the Gateway® LR reaction LR Clonase™
    299..1381    +  CDS            dgat2: DGAT2_DANRE - Experimental evidence at transcript level: Swiss-Prot protein existence level 2. Essential acyltransferase that catalyzes the terminal and only committed step in triacylglycerol synthesis by using diacylglycerol and fatty acyl CoA as substrates. Required for synthesis and storage of intracellular triglycerides. Probably plays a central role in cytosolic lipid accumulation (By similarity). From Danio rerio (Zebrafish) (Brachydanio rerio).
   1382..1404    +  CDS            3xFLAG (fragment): three tandem FLAG® epitope tags
   1410..1509    -  protein_bind   attL2: mutant version of attL; recombination site for the Gateway® LR reaction LR Clonase™
   1527..1545    -  promoter       T7 promoter: promoter for bacteriophage T7 RNA polymerase
   1679..2488    +  CDS            KanR: aminoglycoside phosphotransferase; aph(3')-Ia; confers resistance to kanamycin in bacteria or G418 (Geneticin®) in eukaryotes
   2635..3223    +  rep_origin     ori: high-copy-number ColE1/pMB1/pBR322/pUC origin of replication
   3406..3498    +  CDS            lacI (fragment): lac repressor; lacI; The lac repressor binds to the lac operator to inhibit transcription in E. coli. This inhibition can be relieved by adding lactose or isopropyl-β-D-thiogalactopyranoside (IPTG).
   3553..3580    -  terminator     rrnB T2 terminator: transcription terminator T2 from the E. coli rrnB gene
