[The description below was written by a language model from this plasmid's Addgene catalogue record and pLannotate feature annotations shown in this document.]
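Description:
pME-zdgat2-CDS-FLAG is a Gateway middle entry clone built in the pDONR-221 backbone, carrying the coding sequence of zebrafish (Danio rerio) dgat2 with a C-terminal FLAG-type epitope tag. It is a purely bacterial shuttle plasmid. A high-copy ColE1/pUC-type origin drives replication in E. coli, and an aminoglycoside phosphotransferase gene provides kanamycin selection. The sequenced plasmid is about 3.7 kb, smaller than the listed empty backbone, as expected once the donor vector's counter-selection cassette has been replaced by the insert during recombination.

The dgat2 open reading frame sits between attL1 and attL2 sites. It encodes diacylglycerol O-acyltransferase 2, the enzyme that catalyses the terminal, committed step of triacylglycerol synthesis from diacylglycerol and fatty acyl-CoA. The tag sequence follows it directly. The catalogue entry describes a 3xFLAG tag, but the annotation detects only a short fragment of about 23 nt matching 3xFLAG, so the exact extent of the tag should be checked against the sequence.

rrnB T1 and T2 terminators flank the cloning region and insulate it from read-through transcription. A T7 promoter lies just outside attL2, pointing back toward the insert in antisense orientation. The short lacZα and lacI fragments are backbone remnants with no function here.

The entry clone has no eukaryotic promoter or polyadenylation signal. It is meant to be combined by LR recombination with other Gateway components, typically a 5′ promoter entry clone, a 3′ entry clone and a destination vector in multisite systems, to build expression constructs. The record does not state specific downstream constructs. The associated work concerns diacylglycerol acyltransferase function in zebrafish, which suggests use for tagged Dgat2 expression and detection in that model.
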