Addgene plasmid #232142: pME-zdgat2-CDS-FLAG
Purpose: Gateway middle entry vector containing zebrafish dgat2 with a C-terminal 3xFLAG tag
Depositing lab: Steven Farber. Depositing organization: Carnegie Institution for Science. Publication: Zebrafish are resilient to the loss of major diacylglycerol acyltransferase enzymes. Wilson MH, Hensley MR, Shen MC, Lu HY, Quinlivan VH, Busch-Nentwich EM, Rawls JF, Farber SA. J Biol Chem. 2024 Nov 6;300(12):107973. doi: 10.1016/j.jbc.2024.107973. PubMed 39510175.
Backbone
  Vector backbone: pDONR-221
  Backbone manufacturer: Invitrogen
  Backbone size w/o insert (bp): 4672
  Vector type: Gateway cloning middle entry
Growth in bacteria
  Bacterial resistance: Kanamycin, 50 μg/mL
  Growth temperature: 37°C
  Growth strain: DH5alpha
  Copy number: Unknown
Gene/Insert
  Gene/Insert name: dgat2
  Species: D. rerio (zebrafish)
  Insert size (bp): 1106
  Entrez Gene: dgat2 (a.k.a. MGC113394, zgc:113394)
  Tag / fusion protein: 3xFLAG (C terminal on insert)
  Cloning method: Gateway Cloning
Terms and licenses: Academic/Nonprofit Terms; Industry Terms: Not Available to Industry
How to cite: pME-zdgat2-CDS-FLAG was a gift from Steven Farber (Addgene plasmid # 232142 ; http://n2t.net/addgene:232142 ; RRID:Addgene_232142)
